Addgene plasmid #1667: L4665
Purpose: (Empty Backbone)
Depositing lab: Andrew Fire. Depositing organization: Carnegie Institution for Science.
Backbone
  Vector backbone: Unknown
  Backbone size (bp): 6900
  Vector type: Worm Expression
Growth in bacteria
  Bacterial resistance: Ampicillin, 100 μg/mL
  Growth temperature: 37°C
  Growth strain: DH5alpha
  Copy number: Unknown
Gene/Insert
  Gene/Insert name: None
  Tag / fusion protein: myo3-2341, myo3Tsa, IVSA, rf2128, ATG-MitLS, gfpN, IVSR, gfpY66W, IVSS, gfpN146I, gfpM153T, gfpV163A, IVST, gfpC, IVSM, ...
  Cloning method: Restriction Enzyme
Terms and licenses: Academic/Nonprofit Terms; Industry Terms: Not Available to Industry
Depositor comments: See Fire Lab Vector Kit Documentation 1999. Fire Lab Miniprep Number pPD133.54, Ligation number L4665.
How to cite: L4665 was a gift from Andrew Fire (Addgene plasmid # 1667 ; http://n2t.net/addgene:1667 ; RRID:Addgene_1667)
