[The description below was written by a language model from this plasmid's Addgene catalogue record and pLannotate feature annotations shown in this document.]
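Description:
L4665 is a C. elegans expression vector from the 1999 Fire Lab Vector Kit, about 6.9 kb in size and catalogued as an empty backbone with no user insert. The parental backbone is listed as unknown, but the feature table shows a pUC-type bacterial framework. This includes a high-copy ColE1/pMB1 origin, the bla promoter and β-lactamase gene for ampicillin selection in E. coli, remnants of the rop and bom regions, and a lac promoter/operator segment next to a fragment of the pUC multiple cloning site.

The worm-specific payload is recorded as an ordered list of modules in the tag field. It begins with myo-3 upstream sequence (myo3-2341, myo3Tsa), which in Fire vectors normally serves as a body-wall muscle promoter. The first roughly 2.4 kb of the sequence carries no automated annotation and probably corresponds to this region. Next come a synthetic intron (IVSA) and an ATG-linked mitochondrial localization signal. The annotation software matches this signal to the N-terminal portion of chicken mitochondrial aspartate aminotransferase. It is fused to a GFP coding region carrying Y66W, N146I, M153T and V163A, a substitution set annotated as the cyan variant W7. Several artificial introns (IVSR, IVSS, IVST, IVSM) interrupt the coding region, a design commonly used to improve transgene expression in worms. The module list is truncated, so the downstream elements are not fully stated. A short C. elegans aex-5 match after the reporter may reflect genomic 3' flanking sequence.

Together these parts suggest a mitochondrially targeted cyan fluorescent reporter expressed in muscle. It could be used as a marker or as a source of modules for restriction-based cloning of other promoters or fusions.
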