Features (pLannotate 1.2.2; 13 found; start..end, strand, type, name):
   2414..2430    -  misc_feature   MCS (fragment): pUC18/19 multiple cloning site
   2532..2603    +  CDS            GOT2 (fragment): AATM_CHICK - Experimental evidence at protein level: Swiss-Prot protein existence level 1. Catalyzes the irreversible transamination of the L-tryptophan metabolite L-kynurenine to form kynurenic acid (KA). As a member of the malate-aspartate shuttle, it has a key role in the intracellular NAD(H) redox balance. Is important for metabolite exchange between mitochondria and cytosol, and for amino acid metabolism. From Gallus gallus (Chicken).
   2619..3485    +  CDS            W7: W7 is a basic (constitutively fluorescent) cyan fluorescent protein published in 1996, derived from Aequorea victoria.
   4158..4310    +  CDS            aex-5 (fragment): AEX5_CAEEL - Also known as kpc-3 From Caenorhabditis elegans.
   4438..4473    +  CDS            rop (fragment): Rop protein, which maintains plasmids at low copy number; rop
   4575..4674    +  misc_feature   bom (fragment): basis of mobility region from pBR322
   4772..4876    +  promoter       AmpR promoter: bla
   4877..5737    +  CDS            AmpR: β-lactamase; bla; confers resistance to ampicillin, carbenicillin, and related antibiotics
   5908..6496    +  rep_origin     ori: high-copy-number ColE1/pMB1/pBR322/pUC origin of replication
   6679..6771    +  CDS            lacI (fragment): lac repressor; lacI; The lac repressor binds to the lac operator to inhibit transcription in E. coli. This inhibition can be relieved by adding lactose or isopropyl-β-D-thiogalactopyranoside (IPTG).
   6784..6805    +  protein_bind   CAP binding site: CAP binding activates transcription in the presence of cAMP. E. coli catabolite activator protein
   6820..6850    +  promoter       lac promoter: promoter for the E. coli lac operon
   6858..6874    +  protein_bind   lac operator: The lac repressor binds to the lac operator to inhibit transcription in E. coli. This inhibition can be relieved by adding lactose or isopropyl-β-D-thiogalactopyranoside (IPTG). lac repressor encoded by lacI
>Addgene plasmid #1667 | L4665 | depositor full sequence | sequence record 277 | Author sequence
ATGACCATGATTACGCCAAGCTTGGGCTGCAGGTCGGCTATAATAAGTTCTTGAATAAAATAATTTTCCC
GACAAAACATGAGTATTTCTTTCGAAAATAAAAGTGCAGGCTAATTAGAGATTATTCTGTAATTAACTGC
ATAATTTGTCACGTGCCATAGTTTTACATTCCACTACGTCATAGTTCTTAAAATACTAATCTCCTGAAAA
TAGAAGTAGGTGAAGAAAGTTTAATTATCAGTTCTAAAATGACAATTGATCTTTGGAATATGTTCTGAAA
CTACCGATCATTGAACAGATGCTATTTGAATGATATAGAATTGTATATTTGCAATTTCTGAAACGCGTTC
TTAAAGGCACACAGATTAATTCAAAAGGGTCTGGCCGCAAAAAGGTTTATGGTGGCCGATTTTGAGTTTT
GTGTGTGATTGCTTTTTCACAATCAGTGTTTTCAGGATTATGTGATGAACTAGATCTTCAAGTTTCGTTA
CATTTCATATGTTTTCGGAACTCACGAAGTACATATTGGGTATTGTGCTCAAAAAATTCAGCAATCAGCT
TCGCTCCGCTGACTTTAGAACCCAAAAAAATAGTATGGCCAAACTGACTGTGTTACGATCATTTCAATTT
TTCAATACATATTTAAGATTTCTAAGAGTAAGAAGGTCAAAAACTGTTCTGGAATACATATATATTTTTC
AGGTTACAATTAGTCAAAAAGTGCACTGAAATATACGTTTTAATTTCACGAATAACCCAATTAGTTCAAT
GTATTTTTGGTCAACCAACGTTAAAGTTTGGCTTCCAACCAATTATCATTTCTGATCAACCACAATGTTT
TTTCTTTATCTGCAAGTTAATTTTTTATTTTTATCCAGATGTTTGGCATATTTTTCAATTCTTCACTAGC
GCCCACTTCTTGCACTTCCGGCGCCCTGAATCTAATGCATCTGTTGCAAGAATTGAAAGACCAATCAACA
CATTGTTTTCTTCACGAGATACTGAAGAAAATGAATAAAAACAGAGAAAAAGAGCCATGTGATTAGTGAC
AACTGTTGCTAACAGATACCATAGCTTGGACTTGGTACGTGATGGCAACGTATGGGTCAACAAAAATGAT
TGCAGAGGGGGTGCAAAACAGTCAAGTCGAGAAAATATGAAAAACAGAAAACAAAGAACAGAAAAATGGG
TTTGAGAGTCAGTATAATTTATAAAAGAAAAATTGTACATAGAAATTAACCATTTTTGTAGAAGAAGTTA
TTTTTCAAGCATCGTTAAAAATTATTCAAAGCACCTTATTTCATATTTAATTTTAAACATGGTTAAATGA
ACAACACGGTGCGCAATCAGGAAAACTTGAAATCTGAAACTGTTGTTGTGATCTTCTTCGCAACTGTTCA
GATAGCACTAGTGTAATGTTAAGAGTGCGCGAATATAATGGAATATAATGGATCACACCTCCTGCCATCA
GGTAAACGTCTCTGTTATCACATATTTCCAACTATTAAATTTTTACCTTTTACAGTTTTACATTTTTTTG
AAAAAAGTAACTTTTTGTCTTCAAAATCCCTGACGAAAATATCAAATATTTTAATCGAGACTGCAGAGGA
ACCGATTGATGATTTGGAAAATCCAGCTTTACCTGTGTAAGAACTGAAAAGTTTCATAACCCTAGGGTAT
TCCCAGTTACATTCCCCACTGGCTAACAATAGCACCCAGTTTTTCATCACCTTTCTTCAAATTTCTCGGC
GATTTGTTAAAAACAAAATTTGTGTCCCTTCTCTGATATCTCTATGTCTCTAAACACAAGTTCATCGGAA
AACGAAGGAGGGTAGGTGTTGGTTGGGCTCCCGAAGTGAAAATAGAAGAGCAAGAATAGAATATTAGAGA
GAGAGTGCAGAGAGGGCGGGATAGCTCCCGGGATTCCGTTTTCTTCTTCTTTATCTTCAACGATGATGTG
TGTGCGTGTTGTATAGATTCTGTTGCTCCCCCACAACTCGCTCCGAAGGCTCAATACAATTCAATTGATA
TTGGAGGAGAGCCTACCGGAGTGGGAGGATAAGAAGAAACATAAGAAGAAGAAGAAGAAGAAGCATGCTT
CTGGTTTTTGATGCTATGAAAACGGCACAAAAAGATGATTGAGGTCCCTTTTCAATACCTTCTCTCATCT
TTCAAATCCCATTGAAACCTAAAACTTCTCACCACGCTTTACCATTGTTCTCCAAAAACTTATAGCAATG
TCTATAACTTTTTTATCTCTGAAAAGCAGTGTTCCATTTTTCTTTTTCCTATTTTATTTCAATTGTTTCT
CACATTTCGTTTGGATTCTTTGCTTGTCAACCAGCTTCTTCTTCCACTTTTACCGTCTAATTTTCAGGGC
AGGGAGCCATCAAACCCACGACCACTAGATCCATCTAGAGGATCCCCGGGATTGGCCAAAGGACCCAAAG
GTATGTTTCGAATGATACTAACATAACATAGAACATTTTCAGGAGGACCCTTGGCTAGCGTCGACGGTAC
CTCGAGAAAAAATGGCACTCCTGCAATCACGTCTCCTGCTATCCGCACCTCGTCGTGCCGCTGCAACTGC
AAGAGCTTCATCCGTACCGGTAGAAAAAATGAGTAAAGGAGAAGAACTTTTCACTGGAGTTGTCCCAATT
CTTGTTGAATTAGATGGTGATGTTAATGGGCACAAATTTTCTGTCAGTGGAGAGGGTGAAGGTGATGCAA
CATACGGAAAACTTACCCTTAAATTTATTTGCACTACTGGAAAACTACCTGTTCCATGGGTAAGTTTAAA
CATATATATACTAACTAACCCTGATTATTTAAATTTTCAGCCAACACTTGTCACTACTTTCTCATGGGGC
GTTCAATGCTTCTCGAGATACCCAGATCATATGAAACAGCATGACTTTTTCAAGAGTGCCATGCCCGAAG
GTTATGTACAGGAAAGAACTATATTTTTCAAAGATGACGGGAACTACAAGACACGTAAGTTTAAACAGTT
CGGTACTAACTAACCATACATATTTAAATTTTCAGGTGCTGAAGTCAAGTTTGAAGGTGATACCCTTGTT
AATAGAATCGAGTTAAAAGGTATTGATTTTAAAGAAGATGGAAACATTCTTGGACACAAATTGGAATACA
ACTATATTTCACACAACGTATACATCACTGCCGACAAACAAAAGAATGGGATCAAAGCGGTAAGTTTAAA
CATGATTTTACTAACTAACTAATCTGATTTAAATTTTCAGAACTTCAAAATTAGACACAACATTGAAGAT
GGAAGCGTTCAACTAGCAGACCATTATCAACAAAATACTCCAATTGGCGATGGCCCTGTCCTTTTACCAG
ACAACCATTACCTGTCCACACAATCTGCCCTTTCGAAAGATCCCAACGAAAAGAGAGACCACATGGTCCT
TCTTGAGTTTGTAACAGCTGCTGGGATTACACATGGCATGGATGAACTATACAAATAGCATTCGTAGAAT
TGTAAGTTTAAACTTTCTCATACTAACTAACGCGCTCTATTTAAATTTTCAGAATTCCAACTGAGCGCCG
GTCGCTACCATTACCAACTTGTCTGGTGTCAAAAATAATAGGGGCCGCTGTCATCAGAGTAAGTTTAAAC
TGAGTTCTACTAACTAACGAGTAATATTTAAATTTTCAGCATCTCGCGCCCGTGCCTCTGACTTCTAAGT
CCAATTACTCTTCAACATCCCTACATGCTCTTTCTCCCTGTGCTCCCACCCCCTATTTTTGTTATTATCA
AAAAACTTCTCTTAATTTCTTTGTTTTTTAGCTTCTTTTAAGTCACCTCTAACAATGAAATTGTGTAGAT
TCAAAAATAGAATTAATTCGTAATAAAAAGTCGAAAAAAATTGTGCTCCCTCCCCCCATTAATAATAATT
CTATCCCAAAATCTACACAATGTTCTGTGTACACTTCTTATGTTTTTTACTTCTGATAAATTTTTTTGAA
ACATCATAGAAAAAACCGCACACAAAATACCTTATCATATGTTACGTTTCAGTTTATGACCGCAATTTTT
ATTTCTTCGCACGTCTGGGCCTCTCATGACGTCAAATCATGCTCATCGTGAAAAAGTTTTGGAGTATTTT
TGGAATTTTTCAATCAAGTGAAAGTTTATGAAATTAATTTTCCTGCTTTTGCTTTTTGGGGTTTCCCCTA
TTGTTTGTCAAGATTTCGAGGACGGCGTTTTTCTTGCTAAAATCACAAGTATTGATGAGCACGATGCAAG
AAAGATCGGAAGAAGGTTTGGGTTTGAGGCTCAGTGGAAGGTGAGTAGAAGTTGATAATTTGAAAGTGGA
GTAGTGTCTATGGGGTTTTTGCCTTAAATGACAGAATACATTCCCAATATACCAAACATAACTGTTTCCT
ACTAGTCGGCCGTACGGGCCCTTTCGTCTCGCGCGTTTCGGTGATGACGGTGAAAACCTCTGACACATGC
AGCTCCCGGAGACGGTCACAGCTTGTCTGTAAGCGGATGCCGGGAGCAGACAAGCCCGTCAGGGCGCGTC
AGCGGGTGTTGGCGGGTGTCGGGGCTGGCTTAACTATGCGGCATCAGAGCAGATTGTACTGAGAGTGCAC
CATATGCGGTGTGAAATACCGCACAGATGCGTAAGGAGAAAATACCGCATCAGGCGGCCTTAAGGGCCTC
GTGATACGCCTATTTTTATAGGTTAATGTCATGATAATAATGGTTTCTTAGACGTCAGGTGGCACTTTTC
GGGGAAATGTGCGCGGAACCCCTATTTGTTTATTTTTCTAAATACATTCAAATATGTATCCGCTCATGAG
ACAATAACCCTGATAAATGCTTCAATAATATTGAAAAAGGAAGAGTATGAGTATTCAACATTTCCGTGTC
GCCCTTATTCCCTTTTTTGCGGCATTTTGCCTTCCTGTTTTTGCTCACCCAGAAACGCTGGTGAAAGTAA
AAGATGCTGAAGATCAGTTGGGTGCACGAGTGGGTTACATCGAACTGGATCTCAACAGCGGTAAGATCCT
TGAGAGTTTTCGCCCCGAAGAACGTTTTCCAATGATGAGCACTTTTAAAGTTCTGCTATGTGGCGCGGTA
TTATCCCGTATTGACGCCGGGCAAGAGCAACTCGGTCGCCGCATACACTATTCTCAGAATGACTTGGTTG
AGTACTCACCAGTCACAGAAAAGCATCTTACGGATGGCATGACAGTAAGAGAATTATGCAGTGCTGCCAT
AACCATGAGTGATAACACTGCGGCCAACTTACTTCTGACAACGATCGGAGGACCGAAGGAGCTAACCGCT
TTTTTGCACAACATGGGGGATCATGTAACTCGCCTTGATCGTTGGGAACCGGAGCTGAATGAAGCCATAC
CAAACGACGAGCGTGACACCACGATGCCTGTAGCAATGGCAACAACGTTGCGCAAACTATTAACTGGCGA
ACTACTTACTCTAGCTTCCCGGCAACAATTAATAGACTGGATGGAGGCGGATAAAGTTGCAGGACCACTT
CTGCGCTCGGCCCTTCCGGCTGGCTGGTTTATTGCTGATAAATCTGGAGCCGGTGAGCGTGGGTCTCGCG
GTATCATTGCAGCACTGGGGCCAGATGGTAAGCCCTCCCGTATCGTAGTTATCTACACGACGGGGAGTCA
GGCAACTATGGATGAACGAAATAGACAGATCGCTGAGATAGGTGCCTCACTGATTAAGCATTGGTAACTG
TCAGACCAAGTTTACTCATATATACTTTAGATTGATTTAAAACTTCATTTTTAATTTAAAAGGATCTAGG
TGAAGATCCTTTTTGATAATCTCATGACCAAAATCCCTTAACGTGAGTTTTCGTTCCACTGAGCGTCAGA
CCCCGTAGAAAAGATCAAAGGATCTTCTTGAGATCCTTTTTTTCTGCGCGTAATCTGCTGCTTGCAAACA
AAAAAACCACCGCTACCAGCGGTGGTTTGTTTGCCGGATCAAGAGCTACCAACTCTTTTTCCGAAGGTAA
CTGGCTTCAGCAGAGCGCAGATACCAAATACTGTCCTTCTAGTGTAGCCGTAGTTAGGCCACCACTTCAA
GAACTCTGTAGCACCGCCTACATACCTCGCTCTGCTAATCCTGTTACCAGTGGCTGCTGCCAGTGGCGAT
AAGTCGTGTCTTACCGGGTTGGACTCAAGACGATAGTTACCGGATAAGGCGCAGCGGTCGGGCTGAACGG
GGGGTTCGTGCACACAGCCCAGCTTGGAGCGAACGACCTACACCGAACTGAGATACCTACAGCGTGAGCA
TTGAGAAAGCGCCACGCTTCCCGAAGGGAGAAAGGCGGACAGGTATCCGGTAAGCGGCAGGGTCGGAACA
GGAGAGCGCACGAGGGAGCTTCCAGGGGGAAACGCCTGGTATCTTTATAGTCCTGTCGGGTTTCGCCACC
TCTGACTTGAGCGTCGATTTTTGTGATGCTCGTCAGGGGGGCGGAGCCTATGGAAAAACGCCAGCAACGC
GGCCTTTTTACGGTTCCTGGCCTTTTGCTGGCCTTTTGCTCACATGTTCTTTCCTGCGTTATCCCCTGAT
TCTGTGGATAACCGTATTACCGCCTTTGAGTGAGCTGATACCGCTCGCCGCAGCCGAACGACCGAGCGCA
GCGAGTCAGTGAGCGAGGAAGCGGAAGAGCGCCCAATACGCAAACCGCCTCTCCCCGCGCGTTGGCCGAT
TCATTAATGCAGCTGGCACGACAGGTTTCCCGACTGGAAAGCGGGCAGTGAGCGCAACGCAATTAATGTG
AGTTAGCTCACTCATTAGGCACCCCAGGCTTTACACTTTATGCTTCCGGCTCGTATGTTGTGTGGAATTG
TGAGCGGATAACAATTTCACACAGGAAACAGCT
