>Addgene plasmid #1667 | L4665 | addgene partial sequence | sequence record 16799 | 1667_m13reverse
ANNGGGCGCGGNCGGCTATATAAGTTCTTGAATAAAATAATTTTCCCGACAAAACATGAGTATTTCTCCT
CGAAAATAAAAGTGCAGGCTAATTAGAGATTATTCTGTAANTAACTGCATAATTTGTCACGTGCCATAGT
TTTACATTCCACTACGTCATAGTTCTTAAAATACTAATCTCCTGAAAATAGAAGTAGGTGAAGAAAGTTT
AATTATCAGTTCTAAAATGACAATTGATCTTTGGAATATGTTCTGAAACTACCGATCATTGAACAGATGC
TATTTGAATGATATAGAATTGTATATTTGCAATTTCTGAAACGCGTTCTTAAAGGCACACAGATTAATTC
AAAAGGGTCTGGCCGCAAAAAGGTTTATGGTGGCCGATTTTGAGTTTTGTGTGTGATTGCTTTTTCACAA
TCAGTGTTTTCAGGATTATGTGATGAACTAGATCTTCAAGTTTCGTTACATTTCATATGTTTTCGGAACT
CACGAAGTACATATTGGGTATTGTGCTCAAAAAATTCAGCAATCAGCTTCGCTCCGCTGACTTTAGAACC
CAAAAAAATAGTATGGCCAAACTGACTGTGTTACGATCATTTCAATTTTTCAATACATATTTAAGATTTC
TAAGAGTAAGAAGGTCAAAAACTGTTCTGGAATACATATATATTTTTCAGGTTACAATTAGTCAAAAAGT
GCACTGAAATATACGTTTTAATTTCACGAATAACCCAATTAGTTCAATGTATTTTTGGTCAACCAACGTT
AAAGTTTGGCTTCCAACCAATTATCATTTCTGATCAACCACAATGTTTTTTCTTTATCTGCAAGTTAATT
TTTTATTTTTATCCAGATGTTTGGCATATTTTTCAATTCTTCACTAGCGCCCACTTCTTGCACTTCCGGC
GCCCTGAATCTAATGCATCTGTTGCAAGAATTGAAAGACCAATCAACACATTGTTTTCTTCNCGAGATAC
TGANGAAAATGAATTAAAANCNGAGAAAAGAGCCCTGTGATAAGNGACACTGGTGCTAACAGANNCATAC
CTGGGACTGGTACGNGANGNCACGTANGGTCACAAAAATGATGCNANGGGGGCAACNGNCAGTCNAGAAA
TTTGAAACCGAAACAGNACCGAAAAGGGTTGAANCGTNATTNAAAAAAAAATGTCNAAAATAACCNTTTG
GAAAAAGTTTTTCNGCCTNTNAAATNTCAGCCCTTTNCATTATTTAACGGTTAAGACNCCGGNCCACCGA
ANTGAACGACGGNGNGGANCCCCCCGTCCAAACCTGGNGNNAGGGCNAAAGGAANAGANCCCCNCCCGNA
NCCGNTCCATCCNNAATTCTNAGTTN
